>Addgene plasmid #25385 | pBabe-HA-mMcl-1 | depositor partial sequence | sequence record 11845 | Author sequence
TGGGAAGCCTTGGCTTTTGACCCCCCTCCCTGGGTCAAGCCCTTTGTACACCCTAAGCCTCCGCCTCCTC
TTCCTCCATCCGCCCCGTCTCTCCCCCTTGAACCTCCTCGTTCGACCCCGCCTCGATCCTCCCTTTATCC
AGCCCTCACTCCTTCTCTAGGCGCCGGCCGGATCCCAGTGTGGTGGTACGTAGGAATTCGCCAGCACAGT
GGTCGACATGTACCCATACGATGTTCCAGATTACGCTTCTAGAGGATCCCCGGAATTCTTTGGCCTGCGG
AGAAACGCGGTCATCGGCTTGAACCTGTACTGCGGAGGCGCCAGCCTCGGCGCGGGCGGCGGTTCTCCGG
CAGGGGCGCGCCTGGTGGCCGAGGAGGCCAAGGCGCGGCGCGAGGGGGGAGGGGAGGCCGCCCTGCTGCC
CGGCGCGCGGGTGGTCGCCCGGCCGCCGCCCGTGGGCGCCGAGGACCCCGACGTCACCGCGTCGGCCGAA
AGGCGGCTGCATAAGTCGCCCGGCCTCCTCGCCGTGCCGCCCGAGGAGATGGCCGCGTCGGCCGCCGCCG
CCATCGTGTCTCCGGAGGAGGAACTGGACGGCTGCGAGCCGGAGGCCATCGGCAAGCGCCCGGCCGTGCT
GCCCCTCCTGGAGCGCGTGAGCGAGGCGGCCAAGAGCTCCGGGGCCGACGGCTCTCTGCCCTCCACGCCG
CCGCCGCCCGAGGAGGAAGAGGACGACCTATACCGCCAGTCGCTGGAGATCATCTCGCGCTACTTGCGGG
AGCAGGCGACCGGCTCCAAGGACTCGAAGCCTCTGGGCGAGGCGGGCGCGGCGGGCCGGAGAGCGCTGGA
GACCCTGCGGCGCGTGGGCGACGGCGTGCAGCGCAACCACGAGACGGCCTTCCAGGGCATGCTCCGGAAA
CTGGACATTAAAAACGAAGGCGATGTTAAATCTTTTTCTCGAGTAATGGTCCATGTTTTCAAAGATGGCG
TAACAAACTGGGGCAGGATTGTGACTCTTATTTCTTTCGGTGCCTTTGTGGCCAAACACTTAAAGAGCGT
AAACCAAGAAAGCTTCATCGAACCATTAGCAGAAACTATCACAGATGTTCTTGTAAGGACGAAACGGGAC
TGGCTTGTCAAACAAAGAGGCTGGGATGGGTTTGTGGAGTTCTTCCACGTACAGGACCTAGAAGGCGGCA
TCAGAAATGTGCTGCTGGCTTTTGCGGGTGTTGCTGGAGTAGGGGCTGGTCTGGCATATCTAATAAGATA
GCCTTGTGAGTGCAATAGGGGACTCTTAAAGCTCCAGCCACCAAACTACATGCATCTGTGAAAACATGTG
TATTTATGAAGGTGGACTTGAAGCTGCCCAGGATTTTAACAGTCCAGTTCTACTGTAGCAACATAGCAAA
AAGAAAGTGGCTACAGGATTGTGGCTAACAAGAATAAATACATGGGAAAAGTGCTCCCCCTGGAAGAGTC
ACTGTCTGAATGAAGCAAAGTTCCCTCTCAGCAAACACTGAGAGGCCATGGAGAAGGACTCTAGAGC
