>Addgene plasmid #25385 | pBabe-HA-mMcl-1 | addgene partial sequence | sequence record 32118 | 25385 with pBABE-5
GGTCGACATGTACCCATACGATGTTCCAGATTACGCTTCTAGAGGATCCCCGGAATTCTTTGGCCTGCGG
AGAAACGCGGTCATCGGCTTGAACCTGTACTGCGGAGGCGCCAGCCTCGGCGCGGGCGGCGGTTCTCCGG
CAGGGGCGCGCCTGGTGGCCGAGGAGGCCAAGGCGCGGCGCGAGGGGGGAGGGGAGGCCGCCCTGCTGCC
CGGCGCGCGGGTGGTCGCCCGGCCGCCGCCCGTGGGCGCCGAGGACCCCGACGTCACCGCGTCGGCCGAA
AGGCGGCTGCATAAGTCGCCCGGCCTCCTCGCCGTGCCGCCCGAGGAGATGGCCGCGTCGGCCGCCGCCG
CCATCGTGTCTCCGGAGGAGGAACTGGACGGCTGCGAGCCGGAGGCCATCGGCAAGCGCCCGGCCGTGCT
GCCCCTCCTGGAGCGCGTGAGCGAGGCGGCCAAGAGCTCCGGGGCCGACGGCTCTCTGCCCTCCACGCCG
CCGCCGCCCGAGGAGGAAGAGGACGACCTATACCGCCAGTCGCTGGAGATCATCTCGCGCTACTTGCGGG
AGCAGGCGACCGGCTCCAAGGACTCGAAGCCTCTGGGCGAGGCGGGCGCGGCGGGCCGGAGAGCGCTGGA
GACCCTGCGGCGCGTGGGCGACGGCGTGCAGCGCAACCACGAGACGG
