[The description below was written by a language model from this plasmid's Addgene catalogue record.]
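Description:
pBabe-HA-mMcl-1 is a retroviral mammalian expression plasmid built on the pBabe IRES puro backbone (about 5.2 kb without insert). It is maintained in E. coli as a high-copy plasmid under ampicillin selection. No feature table accompanies the record, so individual backbone elements are not itemised. pBabe-family vectors are generally Moloney murine leukemia virus-derived, with long terminal repeats flanking a packaging signal and the cloning site. When the plasmid is introduced into a packaging cell line, the region between the LTRs is packaged into replication-defective retroviral particles. These particles then integrate stably into dividing target cells. In such vectors the 5′ LTR normally drives expression of the insert, although the record does not explicitly state the promoter. The backbone name indicates an IRES-puromycin arrangement, which would link translation of a puromycin resistance marker to the same transcript as the insert and so allow selection of transduced cells.

The payload is a roughly 1.3 kb insert encoding mouse Mcl1 (Mcl-1), an anti-apoptotic, pro-survival member of the Bcl-2 family. It carries an N-terminal HA epitope tag that allows the exogenous protein to be detected or immunoprecipitated with anti-HA antibodies and distinguished from endogenous Mcl-1. The insert was placed by restriction cloning using a SalI site at the 5′ end, which is retained, and a blunt junction at the 3′ end, which was destroyed. The associated publication concerns how Mcl-1 integrates opposing signaling pathways that control survival and apoptosis. This is consistent with use of the construct for stable retroviral expression of tagged wild-type Mcl-1 in mammalian cells to study its regulation and function in cell death.
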