Addgene plasmid #25385: pBabe-HA-mMcl-1
Depositing lab: Roger Davis. Depositing organization: University of Massachusetts, Worcester. Publication: Mcl-1 integrates the opposing actions of signaling pathways that mediate survival and apoptosis. Morel C, Carlson SM, White FM, Davis RJ. Mol Cell Biol. 2009 Jul . 29(14):3845-52. 10.1128/MCB.00279-09 PubMed 19433446.
Backbone
  Vector backbone: pBabe IRES puro
  Backbone size w/o insert (bp): 5169
  Vector type: Mammalian Expression, Retroviral
Growth in bacteria
  Bacterial resistance: Ampicillin, 100 μg/mL
  Growth temperature: 37°C
  Growth strain: DH5alpha
  Copy number: High Copy
Gene/Insert
  Gene/Insert name: mMCL1
  Species: M. musculus (mouse)
  Insert size (bp): 1270
  GenBank ID: NM_008562
  Entrez Gene: Mcl1 (a.k.a. Gm52627, Mcl-1)
  Tag / fusion protein: HA (N terminal on insert)
  Cloning method: Restriction Enzyme; 5′ cloning site Sal I (not destroyed); 3′ cloning site blunt (destroyed during cloning)
  Sequencing primers: 5′ pBabe 5'; 3′ pBabe 3'
Terms and licenses: Academic/Nonprofit Terms; Industry Terms: Not Available to Industry
How to cite: pBabe-HA-mMcl-1 was a gift from Roger Davis (Addgene plasmid # 25385)
